>Addgene plasmid #80087 | pBMN-dGBP1-TagBFP | depositor full sequence | sequence record 164250 | pBMN-dGBP1-TagBFP sequence 8004 bps
AATGAAAGACCCCACCTGTAGGTTTGGCAAGCTAGCTTAAGTAACGCCATTTTGCAAGGCATGGAAAAAT
ACATAACTGAGAATAGAAAAGTTCAGATCAAGGTCAGGAACAGATGGAACAGCTGAATATGGGCCAAAGC
GGATATCTGTGGTAAGCAGTTCCTGCCCCGGCTCAGGGCCAAGAACAGATGGAACAGCTGAATATGGGCC
AAACAGGATATCTGTGGTAAGCAGTTCCTGCCCCGGCTCAGGGCCAAGAACAGATGGTCCCCAGATGCGG
TCCAGCCCTCAGCAGTTTCTAGAGAACCATCAGATGTTTCCAGGGTGCCCCAAGGACCTGAAATGACCCT
GTGCCTTATTTGAACTAACCAATCAGTTCGCTTCTCGCTTCTGTTCGCGCGCTTCTGCTCCCCGAGCTCA
ATAAAAGAGCCCACAACCCCTCACTCGGGGCGCCAGTCCTCCGATTGACTGAGTCGCCCGGGTACCCGTG
TATCCAATAAACCCTCTTGCAGTTGCATCCGACTTGTGGTCTCGCTGTTCCTTGGGAGGGTCTCCTCTGA
GTGATTGACTACCCGTCAGCGGGGGTCTTTCATTTGGGGGCTCGTCCGGGATCGGGAGACCCCTGCCCAG
GGACCACCGACCCACCACCGGGAGGTAAGCTGGCCAGCAACTTATCTGTGTCTGTCCGATTGTCTAGTGT
CTATGACTGATTTTATGCGCCTGCGTCGGTACTAGTTAGCTAACTAGCTCTGTATCTGGCGGACCCGTGG
TGGAACTGACGAGTTCGGAACACCCGGCCGCAACCCTGGGAGACGTCCCAGGGACTTCGGGGGCCGTTTT
TGTGGCCCGACCTGAGTCCAAAAATCCCGATCGTTTTGGACTCTTTGGTGCACCCCCCTTAGAGGAGGGA
TATGTGGTTCTGGTAGGAGACGAGAACCTAAAACAGTTCCCGCCTCCGTCTGAATTTTTGCTTTCGGTTT
GGGACCGAAGCCGCGCCGCGCGTCTTGTCTGCTGCAGCATCGTTCTGTGTTGTCTCTGTCTGACTGTGTT
TCTGTATTTGTCTGAAAATATGGGCCCGGGCCAGACTGTTACCACTCCCTTAAGTTTGACCTTAGGTCAC
TGGAAAGATGTCGAGCGGATCGCTCACAACCAGTCGGTAGATGTCAAGAAGAGACGTTGGGTTACCTTCT
GCTCTGCAGAATGGCCAACCTTTAACGTCGGATGGCCGCGAGACGGCACCTTTAACCGAGACCTCATCAC
CCAGGTTAAGATCAAGGTCTTTTCACCTGGCCCGCATGGACACCCAGACCAGGTCCCCTACATCGTGACC
TGGGAAGCCTTGGCTTTTGACCCCCCTCCCTGGGTCAAGCCCTTTGTACACCCTAAGCCTCCGCCTCCTC
TTCCTCCATCCGCCCCGTCTCTCCCCCTTGAACCTCCTCGTTCGACCCCGCCTCGATCCTCCCTTTATCC
AGCCCTCACTCCTTCTCTAGGCGCCCCCATATGGCCATATGAGATCTTATATGGGGCACCCCCGCCCCTT
GTAAACTTCCCTGACCCTGACATGACAAGAGTTACTAACAGCCCCTCTCTCCAAGCTCACTTACAGGCTC
TCTACTTAGTCCAGCACGAAGTCTGGAGACCTCTGGCGGCACGTACCAAGAACAACTGGACCGACCGGTG
GTACCTCACCCTTACCGAGTCGGCGACACAGTGTGGGTCCGCCGACACCAGACTAAGAACCTAGAACCTC
GCTGGAAAGGACCTTACACAGTCCTGCTGACCACCCCCACCGCCCTCAAAGTAGACGGCATCGCAGCTTG
GATACACGCCGCCCACGTGAAGGCTGCCGACCCCGGGGGTGGACCATCCTCTAGACTGCCGGATCCGCCA
CCATGGCCGACGTGCAGCTCGTGGAATCCGGAGGAGCACTGGTCCAGCCTGGGGGATCACTGAGACTGTC
TTGTGTCGCTTCTGGCTTTCCTGTGAATCGGTACTCTATGAGATGGTACAGGCAGGCACCTGGAAAAGAG
CGAGAATGGGTCGCCGGAATGTCATCTGCTGGCGATAGGAGTTCCTACGTGGATAGCGTGAAAGGACGGT
TCACCATTAGAAGGGACGATGCTAGAAACACCGTGTACCTCCAGATGAACTCCCTGAAACCTGAGGACAC
TGCTGTGTACTACTACAACGTCAATGTGGGCTTTGAATACTGGGGACATGGCACACAAGTGACTGTTAGT
TTTGCATGCATGAGCGAGCTGATTAAGGAGAACATGCACATGAAGCTGTACATGGAGGGCACCGTGGACA
ACCATCACTTCAAGTGCACATCCGAGGGCGAAGGCAAGCCCTACGAGGGCACCCAGACCATGAGAATCAA
GGTGGTCGAGGGCGGCCCTCTCCCCTTCGCCTTCGACATCCTGGCTACTAGCTTCCTCTACGGCAGCAAG
ACCTTCATCAACCACACCCAGGGCATCCCCGACTTCTTCAAGCAGTCCTTCCCTGAGGGCTTCACATGGG
AGAGAGTCACCACATACGAAGACGGGGGCGTGCTGACCGCTACCCAGGACACCAGCCTCCAGGACGGCTG
CCTCATCTACAACGTCAAGATCAGAGGGGTGAACTTCACATCCAACGGCCCTGTGATGCAGAAGAAAACA
CTCGGCTGGGAGGCCTTCACCGAGACGCTGTACCCCGCTGACGGCGGCCTGGAAGGCAGAAACGACATGG
CCCTGAAGCTCGTGGGCGGGAGCCATCTGATCGCAAACATCAAGACCACATATAGATCCAAGAAACCCGC
TAAGAACCTCAAGATGCCTGGCGTCTACTATGTGGACTACAGACTGGAAAGAATCAAGGAGGCCAACAAC
GAGACCTACGTCGAGCAGCACGAGGTGGCAGTGGCCAGATACTGCGACCTCCCTAGCAAACTGGGGCACA
AGCTTAATTAAGCGGCCGCTACGTAAATTCCGCCCCTCTCCCTCCCCCCCCCCTAACGTTACTGGCCGAA
GCCGCTTGGAATAAGGCCGGTGTGCGTTTGTCTATATGTTATTTTCCACCATATTGCCGTCTTTTGGCAA
TGTGAGGGCCCGGAAACCTGGCCCTGTCTTCTTGACGAGCATTCCTAGGGGTCTTTCCCCTCTCGCCAAA
GGAATGCAAGGTCTGTTGAATGTCGTGAAGGAAGCAGTTCCTCTGGAAGCTTCTTGAAGACAAACAACGT
CTGTAGCGACCCTTTGCAGGCAGCGGAACCCCCCACCTGGCGACAGGTGCCTCTGCGGCCAAAAGCCACG
TGTATAAGATACACCTGCAAAGGCGGCACAACCCCAGTGCCACGTTGTGAGTTGGATAGTTGTGGAAAGA
GTCAAATGGCTCTCCTCAAGCGTATTCAACAAGGGGCTGAAGGATGCCCAGAAGGTACCCCATTGTATGG
GATCTGATCTGGGGCCTCGGTGCACATGCTTTACATGTGTTTAGTCGAGGTTAAAAAAACGTCTAGGCCC
CCCGAACCACGGGGACGTGGTTTTCCTTTGAAAAACACGATGATAATATGGCCACAACCATGGTGAGCGG
CCTGCTGAAGGAGAGTATGCGCATCAAGATGTACATGGAGGGCACCGTGAACGGCCACTACTTCAAGTGC
GAGGGCGAGGGCGACGGCAACCCCTTCGCCGGCACCCAGAGCATGAGAATCCACGTGACCGAGGGCGCCC
CCCTGCCCTTCGCCTTCGACATCCTGGCCCCCTGCTGCGAGTACGGCAGCAGGACCTTCGTGCACCACAC
CGCCGAGATCCCCGACTTCTTCAAGCAGAGCTTCCCCGAGGGCTTCACCTGGGAGAGAACCACCACCTAC
GAGGACGGCGGCATCCTGACCGCCCACCAGGACACCAGCCTGGAGGGCAACTGCCTGATCTACAAGGTGA
AGGTGCACGGCACCAACTTCCCCGCCGACGGCCCCGTGATGAAGAACAAGAGCGGCGGCTGGGAGCCCAG
CACCGAGGTGGTGTACCCCGAGAACGGCGTGCTGTGCGGCCGGAACGTGATGGCCCTGAAGGTGGGCGAC
CGGCACCTGATCTGCCACCACTACACCAGCTACCGGAGCAAGAAGGCCGTGCGCGCCCTGACCATGCCCG
GCTTCCACTTCACCGACATCCGGCTCCAGATGCTGCGGAAGAAGAAGGACGAGTACTTCGAGCTGTACGA
GGCCAGCGTGGCCCGGTACAGCGACCTGCCCGAGAAGGCCAACAGATCTCCCGGGATGGTGAGCGGCCTG
CTGAAGGAGAGTATGCGCATCAAGATGTACATGGAGGGCACCGTGAACGGCCACTACTTCAAGTGCGAGG
GCGAGGGCGACGGCAACCCCTTCGCCGGCACCCAGAGCATGAGAATCCACGTGACCGAGGGCGCCCCCCT
GCCCTTCGCCTTCGACATCCTGGCCCCCTGCTGCGAGTACGGCAGCAGGACCTTCGTGCACCACACCGCC
GAGATCCCCGACTTCTTCAAGCAGAGCTTCCCCGAGGGCTTCACCTGGGAGAGAACCACCACCTACGAGG
ACGGCGGCATCCTGACCGCCCACCAGGACACCAGCCTGGAGGGCAACTGCCTGATCTACAAGGTGAAGGT
GCACGGCACCAACTTCCCCGCCGACGGCCCCGTGATGAAGAACAAGAGCGGCGGCTGGGAGCCCAGCACC
GAGGTGGTGTACCCCGAGAACGGCGTGCTGTGCGGCCGGAACGTGATGGCCCTGAAGGTGGGCGACCGGC
ACCTGATCTGCCACCACTACACCAGCTACCGGAGCAAGAAGGCCGTGCGCGCCCTGACCATGCCCGGCTT
CCACTTCACCGACATCCGGCTCCAGATGCTGCGGAAGAAGAAGGACGAGTACTTCGAGCTGTACGAGGCC
AGCGTGGCCCGGTACAGCGACCTGCCCGAGAAGGCCAACTGAGTCGACGATAAAATAAAAGATTTTATTT
AGTCTCCAGAAAAAGGGGGGAATGAAAGACCCCACCTGTAGGTTTGGCAAGCTAGCTTAAGTAACGCCAT
TTTGCAAGGCATGGAAAAATACATAACTGAGAATAGAGAAGTTCAGATCAAGGTCAGGAACAGATGGAAC
AGCTGAATATGGGCCAAACAGGATATCTGTGGTAAGCAGTTCCTGCCCCGGCTCAGGGCCAAGAACAGAT
GGAACAGCTGAATATGGGCCAAACAGGATATCTGTGGTAAGCAGTTCCTGCCCCGGCTCAGGGCCAAGAA
CAGATGGTCCCCAGATGCGGTCCAGCCCTCAGCAGTTTCTAGAGAACCATCAGATGTTTCCAGGGTGCCC
CAAGGACCTGAAATGACCCTGTGCCTTATTTGAACTAACCAATCAGTTCGCTTCTCGCTTCTGTTCGCGC
GCTTCTGCTCCCCGAGCTCAATAAAAGAGCCCACAACCCCTCACTCGGGGCGCCAGTCCTCCGATTGACT
GAGTCGCCCGGGTACCCGTGTATCCAATAAACCCTCTTGCAGTTGCATCCGACTTGTGGTCTCGCTGTTC
CTTGGGAGGGTCTCCTCTGAGTGATTGACTACCCGTCAGCGGGGGTCTTTCATTCACATGCAGCATGTAT
CAAAATTAATTTGGTTTTTTTTCTTAAGTATTTACATTAAATGGCCATAGTTGCATTAATGAATCGGCCA
ACGCGCGGGGAGAGGCGGTTTGCGTATTGGCGCTCTTCCGCTTCCTCGCTCACTGACTCGCTGCGCTCGG
TCGTTCGGCTGCGGCGAGCGGTATCAGCTCACTCAAAGGCGGTAATACGGTTATCCACAGAATCAGGGGA
TAACGCAGGAAAGAACATGTGAGCAAAAGGCCAGCAAAAGGCCAGGAACCGTAAAAAGGCCGCGTTGCTG
GCGTTTTTCCATAGGCTCCGCCCCCCTGACGAGCATCACAAAAATCGACGCTCAAGTCAGAGGTGGCGAA
ACCCGACAGGACTATAAAGATACCAGGCGTTTCCCCCTGGAAGCTCCCTCGTGCGCTCTCCTGTTCCGAC
CCTGCCGCTTACCGGATACCTGTCCGCCTTTCTCCCTTCGGGAAGCGTGGCGCTTTCTCATAGCTCACGC
TGTAGGTATCTCAGTTCGGTGTAGGTCGTTCGCTCCAAGCTGGGCTGTGTGCACGAACCCCCCGTTCAGC
CCGACCGCTGCGCCTTATCCGGTAACTATCGTCTTGAGTCCAACCCGGTAAGACACGACTTATCGCCACT
GGCAGCAGCCACTGGTAACAGGATTAGCAGAGCGAGGTATGTAGGCGGTGCTACAGAGTTCTTGAAGTGG
TGGCCTAACTACGGCTACACTAGAAGGACAGTATTTGGTATCTGCGCTCTGCTGAAGCCAGTTACCTTCG
GAAAAAGAGTTGGTAGCTCTTGATCCGGCAAACAAACCACCGCTGGTAGCGGTGGTTTTTTTGTTTGCAA
GCAGCAGATTACGCGCAGAAAAAAAGGATCTCAAGAAGATCCTTTGATCTTTTCTACGGGGTCTGACGCT
CAGTGGAACGAAAACTCACGTTAAGGGATTTTGGTCATGAGATTATCAAAAAGGATCTTCACCTAGATCC
TTTTAAATTAAAAATGAAGTTTGCGCAAATCAATCTAAAGTATATATGAGTAAACTTGGTCTGACAGTTA
CCAATGCTTAATCAGTGAGGCACCTATCTCAGCGATCTGTCTATTTCGTTCATCCATAGTTGCCTGACTC
CCCGTCGTGTAGATAACTACGATACGGGAGGGCTTACCATCTGGCCCCAGTGCTGCAATGATACCGCGAG
ACCCACGCTCACCGGCTCCAGATTTATCAGCAATAAACCAGCCAGCCGGAAGGGCCGAGCGCAGAAGTGG
TCCTGCAACTTTATCCGCCTCCATCCAGTCTATTAATTGTTGCCGGGAAGCTAGAGTAAGTAGTTCGCCA
GTTAATAGTTTGCGCAACGTTGTTGCCATTGCTACAGGCATCGTGGTGTCACGCTCGTCGTTTGGTATGG
CTTCATTCAGCTCCGGTTCCCAACGATCAAGGCGAGTTACATGATCCCCCATGTTGTGCAAAAAAGCGGT
TAGCTCCTTCGGTCCTCCGATCGTTGTCAGAAGTAAGTTGGCCGCAGTGTTATCACTCATGGTTATGGCA
GCACTGCATAATTCTCTTACTGTCATGCCATCCGTAAGATGCTTTTCTGTGACTGGTGAGTACTCAACCA
AGTCATTCTGAGAATAGTGTATGCGGCGACCGAGTTGCTCTTGCCCGGCGTCAACACGGGATAATACCGC
GCCACATAGCAGAACTTTAAAAGTGCTCATCATTGGAAAACGTTCTTCGGGGCGAAAACTCTCAAGGATC
TTACCGCTGTTGAGATCCAGTTCGATGTAACCCACTCGTGCACCCAACTGATCTTCAGCATCTTTTACTT
TCACCAGCGTTTCTGGGTGAGCAAAAACAGGAAGGCAAAATGCCGCAAAAAAGGGAATAAGGGCGACACG
GAAATGTTGAATACTCATACTCTTCCTTTTTCAATATTATTGAAGCATTTATCAGGGTTATTGTCTCATG
ACATTAACCTATAAAAATAGGCGTATCACGAGGCCCTTTCGTCTTCAAGAACAGCTTTGCTCTTAGGAGT
TTCCTAATACATCCCAAACTCAAATATATAAAGCATTTGACTTGTTCTATGCCCTAGGGGGCGGGGGGAA
GCTAAGCCAGCTTTTTTTAACATTTAAAATGTTAATTCCATTTTAAATGCACAGATGTTTTTATTTCATA
AGGGTTTCAATGTGCATGAATGCTGCAATATTCCTGTTACCAAAGCTAGTATAAATAAAAATAGATAAAC
GTGGAAATTACTTAGAGTTTCTGTCATTAACGTTTCCTTCCTCAGTTGACAACATAAATGCGCTGCTGAG
AAGCCAGTTTGCATCTGTCAGGATCAATTTCCCATTATGCCAGTCATATTAATTACTAGTCAATTAGTTG
ATTTTTATTTTTGACATATACATG
Features (pLannotate 1.2.2; 14 found; start..end, strand, type, name):
      1..594     +  LTR            LTR: long terminal repeat from Moloney murine leukemia virus
    657..1014    +  misc_feature   MMLV Ψ: packaging signal of Moloney murine leukemia virus (MMLV)
   1079..1495    +  CDS            gag (truncated): truncated Moloney murine leukemia virus (MMLV) gag gene lacking the start codon
   1505..1878    +  misc_feature   pol region: Moloney murine leukemia virus (MMLV) pol region containing the splice acceptor site
   1884..2240    +  CDS            vsfGFP-0 (fragment): vsfGFP-0 is a basic (constitutively fluorescent) green fluorescent protein published in 2015, derived from Aequorea victoria. It has low acid sensitivity.
   2250..2951    +  CDS            TagBFP: monomeric blue fluorescent protein mammalian codon-optimized
   3084..3546    +  misc_feature   IRES: internal ribosome entry site (IRES) of the encephalomyocarditis virus (EMCV)
   3560..4243    +  CDS            HcRed1: far-red fluorescent variant of Heteractis crispa chromoprotein mammalian codon-optimized
   4256..4942    +  CDS            HcRed1: far-red fluorescent variant of Heteractis crispa chromoprotein mammalian codon-optimized
   4991..5584    +  LTR            LTR: long terminal repeat from Moloney murine leukemia virus
   5652..5700    -  CDS            lacI (fragment): lac repressor; lacI; The lac repressor binds to the lac operator to inhibit transcription in E. coli. This inhibition can be relieved by adding lactose or isopropyl-β-D-thiogalactopyranoside (IPTG).
   5886..6474    -  rep_origin     ori: high-copy-number ColE1/pMB1/pBR322/pUC origin of replication
   6648..7508    -  CDS            AmpR: β-lactamase; bla; confers resistance to ampicillin, carbenicillin, and related antibiotics
   7509..7561    -  promoter       AmpR promoter (fragment): bla
