[The description below was written by a language model from this plasmid's Addgene catalogue record and pLannotate feature annotations shown in this document.]
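Description:
pBMN-dGBP1-TagBFP is a Moloney murine leukemia virus (MMLV)-based retroviral vector of about 8 kb for mammalian expression, built on the pBMN-DHFR(DD)-YFP backbone. The proviral cassette is flanked by two MMLV long terminal repeats. Downstream of the 5′ LTR are the Ψ packaging signal, a truncated gag segment lacking its start codon, and a pol region carrying the splice acceptor. Together these elements allow the transcript to be packaged into retroviral particles when the viral proteins are supplied in trans. No separate internal promoter is annotated, so expression presumably comes from the 5′ LTR. The bacterial portion carries a ColE1/pUC-type origin and an ampicillin resistance gene (β-lactamase). The catalogue entry lists the plasmid as low copy and notes that the LTRs are prone to recombination with loss of the insert.

The payload is a synthetic insert of roughly 1.06 kb encoding dGBP1 fused to the monomeric blue fluorescent protein TagBFP. The annotation software labels the roughly 360 bp segment just upstream of TagBFP as a "vsfGFP-0 fragment". By position and size this segment most likely corresponds to the GFP-binding nanobody portion (dGBP1) rather than to a fluorescent protein, since vsfGFP-0 itself includes a GFP-binding nanobody. An EMCV IRES follows the fusion and drives translation of two tandem HcRed1 copies, matching the t-hcRed marker, so infected or transfected cells can be identified by far-red fluorescence independently of the blue signal. The associated publication concerns conditionally stable nanobodies for detecting and manipulating live antigen-expressing cells. This suggests the dGBP1-TagBFP fusion reports the presence of the nanobody's antigen through its stabilization, although the record does not describe the destabilizing changes.
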