Addgene plasmid #80087: pBMN-dGBP1-TagBFP
Purpose: MMLV retroviral vector for expression of dGBP1-TagBFP with t-hcRed as an infection/transfection marker
Depositing lab: Connie Cepko. Depositing organization: Harvard Medical School. Publication: Detection and manipulation of live antigen-expressing cells using conditionally stable nanobodies. Tang JC, Drokhlyansky E, Etemad B, Rudolph S, Guo B, Wang S, Ellis EG, Li JZ, Cepko CL. Elife. 2016 May 20;5. pii: e15312. doi: 10.7554/eLife.15312. PubMed 27205882.
Backbone
  Vector backbone: pBMN-DHFR(DD)-YFP
  Backbone manufacturer: Thomas Wandless
  Backbone size w/o insert (bp): 6944
  Total vector size (bp): 8003
  Vector type: Mammalian Expression, Retroviral
  Selectable markers: IRES-tHcRed
Growth in bacteria
  Bacterial resistance: Ampicillin, 100 μg/mL
  Growth temperature: 30°C
  Growth strain: NEB Stable
  Growth instructions: Culture at 30C to prevent recombination of LTR and lost insert. Takes >20 hours to get good culture at 30C. (From pBMN DHFR(DD)YFP page)
  Copy number: Low Copy
Gene/Insert
  Gene/Insert name: dGBP1-TagBFP
  Species: Synthetic
  Insert size (bp): 1059
  Cloning method: Unknown
  Sequencing primers: 5′ pBMN 5'
Terms and licenses: Academic/Nonprofit Terms; Industry Terms: Not Available to Industry
Depositor comments: Please cite: Tang JC, Drokhlyansky E, Etemad B, Rudolph S, Guo B, Wang S, Ellis EG, Li JZ, Cepko CL (2016) Detection and manipulation of live antigen-expressing cells using conditionally stable nanobodies. Elife 5. doi:10.7554/eLife.15312
How to cite: pBMN-dGBP1-TagBFP was a gift from Connie Cepko (Addgene plasmid # 80087 ; http://n2t.net/addgene:80087 ; RRID:Addgene_80087)
