>Addgene plasmid #80087 | pBMN-dGBP1-TagBFP | addgene partial sequence | sequence record 164247 | pMX-S1811 5'-GACGGCATCGCAGCTTGGATACAC-3'
GTGAAGGCTGCCGACCCCGGGGGTGGACCATCCTCTAGACTGCCGGATCCGCCACCATGGCCGACGTGCA
GCTCGTGGAATCCGGAGGAGCACTGGTCCAGCCTGGGGGATCACTGAGACTGTCTTGTGTCGCTTCTGGC
TTTCCTGTGAATCGGTACTCTATGAGATGGTACAGGCAGGCACCTGGAAAAGAGCGAGAATGGGTCGCCG
GAATGTCATCTGCTGGCGATAGGAGTTCCTACGTGGATAGCGTGAAAGGACGGTTCACCATTAGAAGGGA
CGATGCTAGAAACACCGTGTACCTCCAGATGAACTCCCTGAAACCTGAGGACACTGCTGTGTACTACTAC
AACGTCAATGTGGGCTTTGAATACTGGGGACATGGCACACAAGTGACTGTTAGTTTTGCATGCATGAGCG
AGCTGATTAAGGAGAACATGCACATGAAGCTGTACATGGAGGGCACCGTGGACAACCATCACTTCAAGTG
CACATCCGAGGGCGAAGGCAAGCCCTACGAGGGCACCCAGACCATGAGAATCAAGGTGGTCGAGGGCGGC
CCTCTCCCCTTCGCCTTCGACATCCTGGCTACTAGCTTCCTCTACGGCAGCAAGACCTTCATCAACCACA
CCCAGGGCATCCCCGACTTCTTCAAGCAGTCCTTCCCTGAGGGCTTCACATGGGAGAGAGTCACCACATA
CGAAGACGGGGGCGTGCTGACCGCTACCCAGGACACCAGCCTCCAGGACGGCTGCCTCATCTACAACGTC
AAGATCAGAGGGGTGAACTTCACATCCAACGGCCCTGTGATGCAGAAGAAAACACTCGGCTGGGAGGCCT
TCACCGAGACGCTGTACCCCGCTGACGGCGGCCTGGAAGGCAGAAACGACATGGCCCTGAAGCTCGTGGG
CGGGAGCCATCTGATCGCAAACATCAAGACCACATATAGATCCAAGAAACCCGCTAAGAACCTCAAGATG
CCTGGCGTCTACTATGTGGACTACAGACTGGAAAGAATCAAG
