>Addgene plasmid #80087 | pBMN-dGBP1-TagBFP | addgene partial sequence | sequence record 164249 | IRES-F 5'-TGGCTCTCCTCAAGCGTATT-3'
CCAGAAGGTACCCCATTGTATGGGATCTGATCTGGGGCCTCGGTGCACATGCTTTACATGTGTTTAGTCG
AGGTTAAAAAAACGTCTAGGCCCCCCGAACCACGGGGACGTGGTTTTCCTTTGAAAAACACGATGATAAT
ATGGCCACAACCATGGTGAGCGGCCTGCTGAAGGAGAGTATGCGCATCAAGATGTACATGGAGGGCACCG
TGAACGGCCACTACTTCAAGTGCGAGGGCGAGGGCGACGGCAACCCCTTCGCCGGCACCCAGAGCATGAG
AATCCACGTGACCGAGGGCGCCCCCCTGCCCTTCGCCTTCGACATCCTGGCCCCCTGCTGCGAGTACGGC
AGCAGGACCTTCGTGCACCACACCGCCGAGATCCCCGACTTCTTCAAGCAGAGCTTCCCCGAGGGCTTCA
CCTGGGAGAGAACCACCACCTACGAGGACGGCGGCATCCTGACCGCCCACCAGGACACCAGCCTGGAGGG
CAACTGCCTGATCTACAAGGTGAAGGTGCACGGCACCAACTTCCCCGCCGACGGCCCCGTGATGAAGAAC
AAGAGCGGCGGCTGGGAGCCCAGCACCGAGGTGGTGTACCCCGAGAACGGCGTGCTGTGCGGCCGGAACG
TGATGGCCCTGAAGGTGGGCGACCGGCACCTGATCTGCCACCACTACACCAGCTACCGGAGCAAGAAGGC
CGTGCGCGCCCTGACCATGCCCGGCTTCCACTTCACCGACATCCGGCTCCAGATGCTGCGGAAGAAGAAG
GACGAGTACTTCGAGCTGTACGAGGCCAGCGTGGCCCGGTACAGCGACCTGCCCGAGAAGGCCAACAGAT
CTCCCGGGATGGTGAGCGGCCTGCTGAAGGAGAGTATGCGCATCAAGATGTACATGGAGGGCACCGTGAA
CGGCCACTACTTCAAGTGCGAGGGCGAGGGCGACGGCAACCCCTTCGCCGGCACCCAGAGCATGAGAATC
CACGTGACCGAGGGCGCCCCC
